>Addgene plasmid #78604 | pZac2.1 U6-SaAi9L-U6-SaAi9R | depositor partial sequence | sequence record 148035 | ITR to ITR
CGCGCTCGCTCGCTCACTGAGGCCGCCCGGGCAAAGCCCGGGCGTCGGGCGACCTTTGGTCGCCCGGCCT
CAGTGAGCGAGCGAGCGCGCAGAGAGGGAGTGGCCAACTCCATCACTAGGGGTTCCTTGTAGTTAATGAT
TAACCCGCCATGCTACTTATCTACCGGATCCACTAGTAACGGCCGCCAGTGTGCTGGAATTCGCCCTTAT
ATTAGAATTCGCGGCCGCTAGCCCGCGGCTCGTCCCTGTACAAAAAAGCAGGCTTTAAAGGAACCAATTC
AGTCGACTGGATCCGGTACCAAGGTCGGGCAGGAAGAGGGCCTATTTCCCATGATTCCTTCATATTTGCA
TATACGATACAAGGCTGTTAGAGAGATAATTAGAATTAATTTGACTGTAAACACAAAGATATTAGTACAA
AATACGTGACGTAGAAAGTAATAATTTCTTGGGTAGTTTGCAGTTTTAAAATTATGTTTTAAAATGGACT
ATCATATGCTTACCGTAACTTGAAAGTATTTCGATTTCTTGGCTTTATATATCTTGTGGAAAGGACGAAA
CACCGCTCTAGAGTCGCAGATCCTCGTTTAAGTACTCTGTGCTGGAAACAGCACAGAATCTACTTAAACA
AGGCAAAATGCCGTGTTTATCTCGTCAACTTGTTGGCGAGATTTTTTTTATAAGCTTCCTGTACAGAATT
CGTCTGCAAGGGCGAATTCTGCAGCGTCCCTGTACAAAAAAGCAGGCTTTAAAGGAACCAATTCAGTCGA
CTGGATCCGGTACCAAGGTCGGGCAGGAAGAGGGCCTATTTCCCATGATTCCTTCATATTTGCATATACG
ATACAAGGCTGTTAGAGAGATAATTAGAATTAATTTGACTGTAAACACAAAGATATTAGTACAAAATACG
TGACGTAGAAAGTAATAATTTCTTGGGTAGTTTGCAGTTTTAAAATTATGTTTTAAAATGGACTATCATA
TGCTTACCGTAACTTGAAAGTATTTCGATTTCTTGGCTTTATATATCTTGTGGAAAGGACGAAACACCGA
CGAAGTTATATTAAGGGTTGTTTAAGTACTCTGTGCTGGAAACAGCACAGAATCTACTTAAACAAGGCAA
AATGCCGTGTTTATCTCGTCAACTTGTTGGCGAGATTTTTTTTATAAGCTTCCTGTACAGAATTCGTCTG
CAAGGGCGAATTCTCTCGAGCATGCATCTAGAGGTAGATAAGTAGCATGGCGGGTTAATCATTAACTACA
AGGAACCCCTAGTGATGGAGTTGGCCACTCCCTCTCTGCGCGCTCGCTCGCTCACTGAGGCCGGGCGACC
AAAGGTCGCCCGACGCCCGGGCTTTGCCCGGGCGGCCTCAGTGAGCGAGCGAGCGCGCAGCCTTA
