>Addgene plasmid #78604 | pZac2.1 U6-SaAi9L-U6-SaAi9R | addgene partial sequence | sequence record 151768 | 3primeU6-R 5'-CCTCTAGATGCATGCTCGAG-3'
ATCTCGCCAACAAGTTGACGAGATAAACACGGCATTTTGCCTTGTTTAAGTAGATTCTGTGCTGTTTCCA
GCACAGAGTACTTAAACAACCCTTAATATAACTTCGTCGGTGTTTCGTCCTTTCCACAAGATATATAAAG
CCAAGAAATCGAAATACTTTCAAGTTACGGTAAGCATATGATAGTCCATTTTAAAACATAATTTTAAAAC
TGCAAACTACCCAAGAAATTATTACTTTCTACGTCACGTATTTTGTACTAATATCTTTGTGTTTACAGTC
AAATTAATTCTAATTATCTCTCTAACAGCCTTGTATCGTATATGCAAATATGAAGGAATCATGGGAAATA
GGCCCTCTTCCTGCCCGACCTTGGTACCGGATCCAGTCGACTGAATTGGTTCCTTTAAAGCCTGCTTTTT
TGTACAGGGACGCTGCAGAATTCGCCCTTGCAGACGAATTCTGTACAGGAAGCTTATAAAAAAAATCTCG
CCAACAAGTTGACGAGATAAACACGGCATTTTGCCTTGTTTAAGTAGATTCTGTGCTGTTTCCAGCACAG
AGTACTTAAACGAGGATCTGCGACTCTAGAGCGGTGTTTCGTCCTTTCCACAAGATATATAAAGCCAAGA
AATCGAAATACTTTCAAGTTACGGTAAGCATATGATAGTCCATTTTAAAACATAATTTTAAAACTGCAAA
CTACCCAAGAAATTATTACTTTCTACGTCACGTATTTTGTACTAATATCTTTGTGTTTACAGTCAAATTA
ATTCTAATTATCTCTCTAACAGCCTTGTATCGTATATGCAAATATGAAGGAATCATGG
