>Addgene plasmid #78604 | pZac2.1 U6-SaAi9L-U6-SaAi9R | addgene partial sequence | sequence record 151770 | 5primeU6-F 5'-TGTGCTGGAATTCGCCCTTA-3'
TTTAAAGGAACCAATTCAGTCGACTGGATCCGGTACCAAGGTCGGGCAGGAAGAGGGCCTATTTCCCATG
ATTCCTTCATATTTGCATATACGATACAAGGCTGTTAGAGAGATAATTAGAATTAATTTGACTGTAAACA
CAAAGATATTAGTACAAAATACGTGACGTAGAAAGTAATAATTTCTTGGGTAGTTTGCAGTTTTAAAATT
ATGTTTTAAAATGGACTATCATATGCTTACCGTAACTTGAAAGTATTTCGATTTCTTGGCTTTATATATC
TTGTGGAAAGGACGAAACACCGCTCTAGAGTCGCAGATCCTCGTTTAAGTACTCTGTGCTGGAAACAGCA
CAGAATCTACTTAAACAAGGCAAAATGCCGTGTTTATCTCGTCAACTTGTTGGCGAGATTTTTTTTATAA
GCTTCCTGTACAGAATTCGTCTGCAAGGGCGAATTCTGCAGCGTCCCTGTACAAAAAAGCAGGCTTTAAA
GGAACCAATTCAGTCGACTGGATCCGGTACCAAGGTCGGGCAGGAAGAGGGCCTATTTCCCATGATTCCT
TCATATTTGCATATACGATACAAGGCTGTTAGAGAGATAATTAGAATTAATTTGACTGTAAACACAAAGA
TATTAGTACAAAATACGTGACGTAGAAAGTAATAATTTCTTGGGTAGTTTGCAGTTTTAAAATTATGTTT
TAAAATGGACTATCATATGCTTACCGTAACTTGAAAGTATTTCGATTTCTTGGCTTTATATATCTTGTGG
AAAGGACGAAACACCGACGAAGTTATATTAAGGGTTGTTTAAGTACTCTGTGCTGGAAACAGCACAGAAT
CTACTTAAACAA
