[The description below was written by a language model from this plasmid's Addgene catalogue record.]
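Description:
pZac2.1 U6-SaAi9L-U6-SaAi9R is an AAV transfer plasmid of about 4.2 kb built on the pZac2.1 backbone and classified as a mammalian expression, AAV and CRISPR vector. It is propagated in bacteria under ampicillin selection. The record lists a recombination-deficient stable strain as the host, a common choice for AAV plasmids because their inverted terminal repeats are prone to rearrangement. No feature table is provided, so the ITRs, bacterial origin and other backbone elements are inferred from the vector type rather than documented here, and the copy number is recorded as unknown.

The payload is a synthetic insert carrying two guide RNAs designed for Staphylococcus aureus Cas9 (SaCas9). The construct name indicates that each is driven by its own U6 promoter, the RNA polymerase III promoter routinely used for small RNA expression, arranged in tandem as "left" (SaAi9L) and "right" (SaAi9R) guides. The insert was placed by restriction cloning into a SnaBI site that was destroyed in the process. The guides target the stop cassette of the Ai9 locus. Ai9 is generally known as a mouse reporter allele in which a floxed transcriptional stop cassette blocks expression of a fluorescent reporter, so paired cuts flanking the cassette would be expected to excise it and switch the reporter on.

The plasmid does not appear to encode Cas9 itself, so SaCas9 must be supplied separately, for example from a companion AAV. According to the record, its use is to produce AAV particles that deliver the guides, and the associated publication concerns in vivo gene editing in mouse muscle and muscle stem cells, where reporter activation can mark successfully edited cells.
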