Addgene plasmid #78604: pZac2.1 U6-SaAi9L-U6-SaAi9R
Purpose: AAV vector containing gRNAs (for SaCas9) targeting Ai9 stop cassette
Depositing lab: Amy Wagers. Depositing organization: Harvard University. Publication: In vivo gene editing in dystrophic mouse muscle and muscle stem cells. Tabebordbar M, Zhu K, Cheng JK, Chew WL, Widrick JJ, Yan WX, Maesner C, Wu EY, Xiao R, Ran FA, Cong L, Zhang F, Vandenberghe LH, Church GM, Wagers AJ. Science. 2016 Jan 22;351(6271):407-11. doi: 10.1126/science.aad5177. Epub 2015 Dec 31. PubMed 26721686.
Backbone
  Vector backbone: pZac2.1
  Total vector size (bp): 4214
  Vector type: Mammalian Expression, AAV, CRISPR
Growth in bacteria
  Bacterial resistance: Ampicillin, 100 μg/mL
  Growth temperature: 30°C
  Growth strain: NEB Stable
  Copy number: Unknown
Gene/Insert
  Gene/Insert name: gRNAs for SaCas9 targeting Ai9 locus
  gRNA/shRNA sequence: CTCTAGAGTCGCAGATCCTC; ACGAAGTTATATTAAGGGTT
  Species: Synthetic
  Promoter: U6
  Cloning method: Restriction Enzyme; 5′ cloning site SnaBI (destroyed during cloning); 3′ cloning site SnaBI (destroyed during cloning)
  Sequencing primers: 5′ TGTGCTGGAATTCGCCCTTA; 3′ CCTCTAGATGCATGCTCGAG
Terms and licenses: Academic/Nonprofit Terms; Industry Terms: Not Available to Industry
How to cite: pZac2.1 U6-SaAi9L-U6-SaAi9R was a gift from Amy Wagers (Addgene plasmid # 78604 ; http://n2t.net/addgene:78604 ; RRID:Addgene_78604)
